>Addgene plasmid #223798 | pCAG_GST-TEV-WIPI1 | addgene full sequence | sequence record 448032 | Addgene NGS Result
ATATTTTGTTTTGTGTTATTTTTTTCTTTAACATCCCTAAAATTTTCCTTACATGTTTTACTAGCCAGAT
TTTTCCTCCTCTCCTGACTACTCCCAGTCATAGCTGTCCCTCTTCTCTTATGGAGATCCCTCGACCTGCA
GCCCAAGCTTGGCGTAATCATGGTCATAGCTGTTTCCTGTGTGAAATTGTTATCCGCTCACAATTCCACA
CAACATACGAGCCGGAAGCATAAAGTGTAAAGCCTGGGGTGCCTAATGAGTGAGCTAACTCACATTAATT
GCGTTGCGCTCACTGCCCGCTTTCCAGTCGGGAAACCTGTCGTGCCAGCGGATCGATCCGCTGCATTAAT
GAATCGGCCAACGCGCGGGGAGAGGCGGTTTGCGTATTGGGCGCTCTTCCGCTTCCTCGCTCACTGACTC
GCTGCGCTCGGTCGTTCGGCTGCGGCGAGCGGTATCAGCTCACTCAAAGGCGGTAATACGGTTATCCACA
GAATCAGGGGATAACGCAGGAAAGAACATGTGAGCAAAAGGCCAGCAAAAGGCCAGGAACCGTAAAAAGG
CCGCGTTGCTGGCGTTTTTCCATAGGCTCCGCCCCCCTGACGAGCATCACAAAAATCGACGCTCAAGTCA
GAGGTGGCGAAACCCGACAGGACTATAAAGATACCAGGCGTTTCCCCCTGGAAGCTCCCTCGTGCGCTCT
CCTGTTCCGACCCTGCCGCTTACCGGATACCTGTCCGCCTTTCTCCCTTCGGGAAGCGTGGCGCTTTCTC
ATAGCTCACGCTGTAGGTATCTCAGTTCGGTGTAGGTCGTTCGCTCCAAGCTGGGCTGTGTGCACGAACC
CCCCGTTCAGCCCGACCGCTGCGCCTTATCCGGTAACTATCGTCTTGAGTCCAACCCGGTAAGACACGAC
TTATCGCCACTGGCAGCAGCCACTGGTAACAGGATTAGCAGAGCGAGGTATGTAGGCGGTGCTACAGAGT
TCTTGAAGTGGTGGCCTAACTACGGCTACACTAGAAGAACAGTATTTGGTATCTGCGCTCTGCTGAAGCC
AGTTACCTTCGGAAAAAGAGTTGGTAGCTCTTGATCCGGCAAACAAACCACCGCTGGTAGCGGTGGTTTT
TTTGTTTGCAAGCAGCAGATTACGCGCAGAAAAAAAGGATCTCAAGAAGATCCTTTGATCTTTTCTACGG
GGTCTGACGCTCAGTGGAACGAAAACTCACGTTAAGGGATTTTGGTCATGAGATTATCAAAAAGGATCTT
CACCTAGATCCTTTTAAATTAAAAATGAAGTTTTAAATCAATCTAAAGTATATATGAGTAAACTTGGTCT
GACAGTTACCAATGCTTAATCAGTGAGGCACCTATCTCAGCGATCTGTCTATTTCGTTCATCCATAGTTG
CCTGACTCCCCGTCGTGTAGATAACTACGATACGGGAGGGCTTACCATCTGGCCCCAGTGCTGCAATGAT
ACCGCGAGACCCACGCTCACCGGCTCCAGATTTATCAGCAATAAACCAGCCAGCCGGAAGGGCCGAGCGC
AGAAGTGGTCCTGCAACTTTATCCGCCTCCATCCAGTCTATTAATTGTTGCCGGGAAGCTAGAGTAAGTA
GTTCGCCAGTTAATAGTTTGCGCAACGTTGTTGCCATTGCTACAGGCATCGTGGTGTCACGCTCGTCGTT
TGGTATGGCTTCATTCAGCTCCGGTTCCCAACGATCAAGGCGAGTTACATGATCCCCCATGTTGTGCAAA
AAAGCGGTTAGCTCCTTCGGTCCTCCGATCGTTGTCAGAAGTAAGTTGGCCGCAGTGTTATCACTCATGG
TTATGGCAGCACTGCATAATTCTCTTACTGTCATGCCATCCGTAAGATGCTTTTCTGTGACTGGTGAGTA
CTCAACCAAGTCATTCTGAGAATAGTGTATGCGGCGACCGAGTTGCTCTTGCCCGGCGTCAATACGGGAT
AATACCGCGCCACATAGCAGAACTTTAAAAGTGCTCATCATTGGAAAACGTTCTTCGGGGCGAAAACTCT
CAAGGATCTTACCGCTGTTGAGATCCAGTTCGATGTAACCCACTCGTGCACCCAACTGATCTTCAGCATC
TTTTACTTTCACCAGCGTTTCTGGGTGAGCAAAAACAGGAAGGCAAAATGCCGCAAAAAAGGGAATAAGG
GCGACACGGAAATGTTGAATACTCATACTCTTCCTTTTTCAATATTATTGAAGCATTTATCAGGGTTATT
GTCTCATGAGCGGATACATATTTGAATGTATTTAGAAAAATAAACAAATAGGGGTTCCGCGCACATTTCC
CCGAAAAGTGCCACCTGGGTCGACATTGATTATTGACTAGTTATTAATAGTAATCAATTACGGGGTCATT
AGTTCATAGCCCATATATGGAGTTCCGCGTTACATAACTTACGGTAAATGGCCCGCCTGGCTGACCGCCC
AACGACCCCCGCCCATTGACGTCAATAATGACGTATGTTCCCATAGTAACGCCAATAGGGACTTTCCATT
GACGTCAATGGGTGGAGTATTTACGGTAAACTGCCCACTTGGCAGTACATCAAGTGTATCATATGCCAAG
TACGCCCCCTATTGACGTCAATGACGGTAAATGGCCCGCCTGGCATTATGCCCAGTACATGACCTTATGG
GACTTTCCTACTTGGCAGTACATCTACGTATTAGTCATCGCTATTACCATGGTCGAGGTGAGCCCCACGT
TCTGCTTCACTCTCCCCATCTCCCCCCCCTCCCCACCCCCAATTTTGTATTTATTTATTTTTTAATTATT
TTGTGCAGCGATGGGGGCGGGGGGGGGGGGGGGCGCGCGCCAGGCGGGGCGGGGCGGGGCGAGGGGCGGG
GCGGGGCGAGGCGGAGAGGTGCGGCGGCAGCCAATCAGAGCGGCGCGCTCCGAAAGTTTCCTTTTATGGC
GAGGCGGCGGCGGCGGCGGCCCTATAAAAAGCGAAGCGCGCGGCGGGCGGGAGTCGCTGCGCGCTGCCTT
CGCCCCGTGCCCCGCTCCGCCGCCGCCTCGCGCCGCCCGCCCCGGCTCTGACTGACCGCGTTACTCCCAC
AGGTGAGCGGGCGGGACGGCCCTTCTCCTCCGGGCTGTAATTAGCGCTTGGTTTAATGACGGCTTGTTTC
TTTTCTGTGGCTGCGTGAAAGCCTTGAGGGGCTCCGGGAGGGCCCTTTGTGCGGGGGGAGCGGCTCGGGG
GGTGCGTGCGTGTGTGTGTGCGTGGGGAGCGCCGCGTGCGGCTCCGCGCTGCCCGGCGGCTGTGAGCGCT
GCGGGCGCGGCGCGGGGCTTTGTGCGCTCCGCAGTGTGCGCGAGGGGAGCGCGGCCGGGGGCGGTGCCCC
GCGGTGCGGGGGGGGCTGCGAGGGGAACAAAGGCTGCGTGCGGGGTGTGTGCGTGGGGGGGTGAGCAGGG
GGTGTGGGCGCGTCGGTCGGGCTGCAACCCCCCCTGCACCCCCCTCCCCGAGTTGCTGAGCACGGCCCGG
CTTCGGGTGCGGGGCTCCGTACGGGGCGTGGCGCGGGGCTCGCCGTGCCGGGCGGGGGGTGGCGGCAGGT
GGGGGTGCCGGGCGGGGCGGGGCCGCCTCGGGCCGGGGAGGGCTCGGGGGAGGGGCGCGGCGGCCCCCGG
AGCGCCGGCGGCTGTCGAGGCGCGGCGAGCCGCAGCCATTGCCTTTTATGGTAATCGTGCGAGAGGGCGC
AGGGACTTCCTTTGTCCCAAATCTGTGCGGAGCCGAAATCTGGGAGGCGCCGCCGCACCCCCTCTAGCGG
GCGCGGGGCGAAGCGGTGCGGCGCCGGCAGGAAGGAAATGGGCGGGGAGGGCCTTCGTGCGTCGCCGCGC
CGCCGTCCCCTTCTCCCTCTCCAGCCTCGGGGCTGTCCGCGGGGGGACGGCTGCCTTCGGGGGGGACGGG
GCAGGGCGGGGTTCGGCTTCTGGCGTGTGACCGGCGGCTCTAGAGCCTCTGCTAACCATGTTCATGCCTT
CTTCTTTTTCCTACAGCTCCTGGGCAACGTGCTGGTTATTGTGCTGTCTCATCATTTTGGCAAAGAATTG
CGGCCGTCTCAGGCCGAATTCGCCACCATGGCATCCCCTATACTAGGTTATTGGAAAATTAAGGGCCTTG
TGCAACCCACTCGACTTCTTTTGGAATATCTTGAAGAAAAATATGAAGAGCATTTGTATGAGCGCGATGA
AGGTGATAAATGGCGAAACAAAAAGTTTGAATTGGGTTTGGAGTTTCCCAATCTTCCTTATTATATTGAT
GGTGATGTTAAATTAACACAGTCTATGGCCATCATACGTTATATAGCTGACAAGCACAACATGTTGGGTG
GTTGTCCAAAAGAGCGTGCAGAGATTTCAATGCTTGAAGGAGCGGTTTTGGATATTAGATACGGTGTTTC
GAGAATTGCATATAGTAAAGACTTTGAAACTCTCAAAGTTGATTTTCTTAGCAAGCTACCTGAAATGCTG
AAAATGTTCGAAGATCGTTTATGTCATAAAACATATTTAAATGGTGATCATGTAACCCATCCTGACTTCA
TGTTGTATGACGCTCTTGATGTTGTTTTATACATGGACCCAATGTGCCTGGATGCGTTCCCAAAATTAGT
TTGTTTTAAAAAACGTATTGAAGCTATCCCACAAATTGATAAGTACTTGAAATCCAGCAAGTATATAGCA
TGGCCTTTGCAGGGCTGGCAAGCCACGTTTGGTGGTGGCGACCATCCTCCAAAATCGGATGATTACGATA
TCCCAACGACCGAAAACCTGTATTTTCAGGGTGTCGACGGTACCATGGAAGCCGAAGCCGCTGATGCTCC
TCCTGGCGGAGTTGAATCTGCCCTGAGCTGCTTCAGCTTCAACCAGGACTGTACCAGCCTGGCCACAGGC
ACAAAGGCCGGCTACAAGCTGTTTAGCCTGAGCAGCGTGGAACAGCTGGATCAGGTGCACGGCAGCAACG
AGATCCCCGACGTGTACATCGTGGAACGGCTGTTCAGCAGCAGCCTGGTGGTGGTCGTGTCTCACACCAA
GCCTCGGCAGATGAACGTGTACCACTTCAAGAAGGGCACCGAAATCTGCAACTACAGCTACAGCAGCAAC
ATCCTGAGCATCCGGCTGAACCGGCAGAGACTGCTCGTGTGTCTGGAAGAGAGCATCTACATCCACAACA
TCAAGGACATGAAGCTGCTCAAGACCCTGCTGGACATCCCCGCCAATCCTACAGGACTGTGTGCCCTGTC
CATCAACCACAGCAACAGCTACCTGGCTTACCCCGGCTCTCTGACATCTGGCGAGATCGTGCTGTACGAC
GGCAACAGCCTGAAAACCGTGTGCACAATCGCCGCTCACGAGGGAACACTGGCCGCCATCACCTTTAATG
CCAGCGGCTCTAAACTGGCCAGCGCCAGCGAAAAGGGCACAGTGATCAGAGTGTTCAGCGTGCCCGATGG
CCAGAAGCTGTACGAGTTTCGGAGAGGCATGAAGCGCTACGTGACCATCAGCTCCCTGGTGTTCTCTATG
GACAGCCAGTTCCTGTGCGCCAGCTCCAACACAGAGACAGTGCACATCTTCAAGCTGGAACAAGTGACCA
ACAGCAGACCCGAGGAACCCTCTACTTGGAGCGGCTACATGGGCAAGATGTTCATGGCCGCCACCAACTA
CCTGCCTACACAGGTGTCCGACATGATGCACCAGGACCGGGCCTTTGCCACCGCCAGACTGAATTTTTCC
GGCCAGCGGAACATCTGCACCCTGAGCACCATTCAGAAGCTGCCCAGACTGCTGGTGGCCTCTTCTAGCG
GCCACCTGTACATGTATAATCTGGACCCTCAGGACGGCGGCGAGTGCGTGCTGATTAAGACACACTCTCT
GCTCGGCAGCGGCACCACCGAGGAAAACAAAGAGAACGACCTGCGGCCTAGCCTGCCTCAGTCTTATGCT
GCCACAGTGGCCAGACCTAGCGCCTCTTCTGCTTCTACAGTGCCCGGCTATAGCGAGGATGGCGGAGCAC
TTAGAGGCGAAGTGATCCCCGAGCACGAGTTCGCTACAGGCCCTGTCTGTCTGGACGACGAGAACGAGTT
CCCTCCTATCATCCTGTGCCGGGGCAACCAGAAGGGCAAGACCAAGCAGTCTTGACTCGAGACTAGTATC
GCGATAATTCACTCCTCAGGTGCAGGCTGCCTATCAGAAGGTGGTGGCTGGTGTGGCCAATGCCCTGGCT
CACAAATACCACTGAGATCTTTTTCCCTCTGCCAAAAATTATGGGGACATCATGAAGCCCCTTGAGCATC
TGACTTCTGGCTAATAAAGGAAATTTATTTTCATTGCAATAGTGTGTTGGAATTTTTTGTGTCTCTCACT
CGGAAGGACATATGGGAGGGCAAATCATTTAAAACATCAGAATGAGTATTTGGTTTAGAGTTTGGCAACA
TATGCCCATATGCTGGCTGCCATGAACAAAGGTTGGCTATAAAGAGGTCATCAGTATATGAAACAGCCCC
CTGCTGTCCATTCCTTATTCCATAGAAAAGCCTTGACTTGAGGTTAGATTTTTTTT
Features (pLannotate 1.2.2; 16 found; start..end, strand, type, name):
    187..203     -  protein_bind   lac operator: The lac repressor binds to the lac operator to inhibit transcription in E. coli. This inhibition can be relieved by adding lactose or isopropyl-β-D-thiogalactopyranoside (IPTG). lac repressor encoded by lacI
    211..241     -  promoter       lac promoter: promoter for the E. coli lac operon
    256..277     -  protein_bind   CAP binding site: CAP binding activates transcription in the presence of cAMP. E. coli catabolite activator protein
    293..394     -  CDS            lacI (fragment): LACI_ECOLI - Experimental evidence at protein level: Swiss-Prot protein existence level 1. Repressor of the lactose operon. Binds allolactose as an inducer. From Escherichia coli (strain K12).
    577..1165    -  rep_origin     ori: high-copy-number ColE1/pMB1/pBR322/pUC origin of replication
   1336..2196    -  CDS            AmpR: β-lactamase; bla; confers resistance to ampicillin, carbenicillin, and related antibiotics
   2197..2301    -  promoter       AmpR promoter: bla
   2332..2711    +  enhancer       CMV enhancer: human cytomegalovirus immediate early enhancer
   2713..2989    +  promoter       chicken β-actin promoter: No description available
   2990..4006    +  intron         chimeric intron: chimera between introns from chicken β-actin and rabbit β-globin
   4004..4081    +  CDS            HBB (fragment): HBB_LEPEU - Experimental evidence at protein level: Swiss-Prot protein existence level 1. Involved in oxygen transport from the lung to the various peripheral tissues. From Lepus europaeus (European hare).
   4094..4745    +  CDS            GST (fragment): glutathione S-transferase from Schistosoma japonicum
   4772..4791    +  CDS            TEV site (fragment): tobacco etch virus (TEV) protease recognition and cleavage site
   4805..6142    +  CDS            WIPI1: WIPI1_HUMAN - Also known as WIPI49. Experimental evidence at protein level: Swiss-Prot protein existence level 1. Component of the autophagy machinery that controls the major intracellular degradation process by which cytoplasmic materials are packaged into autophagosomes and delivered to lysosomes for degradation (PubMed:28561066). Plays an important role in starvation- and calcium- mediated autophagy, as well as in mitophagy (PubMed:28561066). Functions downstream of the ULK1 and PI3-kinases that produce phosphatidylinositol 3-phosphate (PtdIns3P) on membranes of the endoplasmic reticulum on
   6168..6242    +  CDS            HBB (fragment): HBB_PONPY - Experimental evidence at transcript level: Swiss-Prot protein existence level 2. Involved in oxygen transport from the lung to the various peripheral tissues. From Pongo pygmaeus (Bornean orangutan).
   6313..6368    +  polyA_signal   β-globin poly(A) signal: rabbit β-globin polyadenylation signal (Gil and Proudfoot, 1987)
