[The description below was written by a language model from this plasmid's Addgene catalogue record and pLannotate feature annotations shown in this document.]
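Description:
pCAG_GST-TEV-WIPI1 is a 6.6 kb mammalian expression plasmid built on the pCAG backbone and designed to produce human WIPI1 as a recombinant protein for purification. In bacteria it is maintained through a high-copy ColE1/pUC-type origin and selected with ampicillin via the β-lactamase gene and its native promoter. Leftover cloning-vector sequences (lac promoter, lac operator, CAP binding site and a short lacI fragment) lie next to the origin and have no evident role in the expression cassette.

The payload is driven by the composite CAG promoter, annotated here as the CMV immediate-early enhancer, the chicken β-actin promoter and a chimeric chicken β-actin/rabbit β-globin intron, an arrangement that gives strong constitutive transcription in many mammalian cell types. Downstream sits a single fusion reading frame: Schistosoma japonicum glutathione S-transferase, a TEV protease recognition site, and then the full WIPI1 coding sequence. Transcripts are terminated by the rabbit β-globin polyadenylation signal. The short "HBB" fragments flagged on either side of the fusion most likely reflect β-globin exon sequence that is part of the CAG cassette rather than intended coding segments.

The N-terminal GST allows capture of the fusion on glutathione resin, and TEV cleavage can then release WIPI1 from the tag. WIPI1 (also called ATG18 or WIPI49) is a component of the autophagy machinery acting downstream of ULK1 and the PI3-kinases that generate phosphatidylinositol 3-phosphate, with roles in autophagy and mitophagy. The associated publication concerns reconstitution of BNIP3/NIX-mitophagy initiation, consistent with use of the purified protein in such reconstitution experiments. No mammalian selection marker is annotated, and the cloning method is not recorded.
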