Addgene plasmid #223798: pCAG_GST-TEV-WIPI1
Purpose: Expression of recombinant protein for purification
Depositing lab: James Hurley & Sascha Martens. Depositing organization: University of California, Berkeley. Publication: Reconstitution of BNIP3/NIX-mitophagy initiation reveals hierarchical flexibility of the autophagy machinery. Adriaenssens E, Schaar S, Cook ASI, Stuke JFM, Sawa-Makarska J, Nguyen TN, Ren X, Schuschnig M, Romanov J, Khuu G, Uoselis L, Lazarou M, Hummer G, Hurley JH, Martens S. Nat Cell Biol. 2025 Jul 25. doi: 10.1038/s41556-025-01712-y. PubMed 40715440.
Backbone
  Vector backbone: pCAG
  Vector type: Mammalian Expression
Growth in bacteria
  Bacterial resistance: Ampicillin, 100 μg/mL
  Growth temperature: 37°C
  Growth strain: DH5alpha
  Copy number: Unknown
Gene/Insert
  Gene/Insert name: WIPI1
  Species: H. sapiens (human)
  Entrez Gene: WIPI1 (a.k.a. ATG18, ATG18A, WIPI49)
  Tag / fusion protein: GST-TEV (N terminal on insert)
  Cloning method: Unknown
Terms and licenses: Academic/Nonprofit Terms; Industry Terms: Not Available to Industry
Depositor comments: Internal #: SMc2235
How to cite: pCAG_GST-TEV-WIPI1 was a gift from James Hurley & Sascha Martens (Addgene plasmid # 223798 ; http://n2t.net/addgene:223798 ; RRID:Addgene_223798)
